>Addgene plasmid #107360 | pNP1 Aqua trigger | addgene full sequence | sequence record 209397 | Addgene NGS Result
GCTAGTGGTGCTAGCCCCGCGAAATTAATACGACTCACTATAGGGACTCCAGGCGGAATAACGCCTGGAG
TAAATCTAACGGTAATGAAACGACCAATCTTTGTATGCTAGCATAACCCCTTGGGGCCTCTAAACGGGTC
TTGAGGGGTTTTTTGCTGAAAGGAGGAACTATATCCGGAAGCTTGGCACTGGCCGACCGGGGTCGAGCAC
TGACTCGCTGCGCTCGGTCGTTCGGCTGCGGCGAGCGGTATCAGCTCACTCAAAGGCGGTAATACGGTTA
TCCACAGAATCAGGGGATAACGCAGGAAAGAACATGTGAGCAAAAGGCCAGCAAAAGGCCAGGAACCGTA
AAAAGGCCGCGTTGCTGGCGTTTTTCCATAGGCTCCGCCCCCCTGACGAGCATCACAAAAATCGACGCTC
AAGTCAGAGGTGGCGAAACCCGACAGGACTATAAAGATACCAGGCGTTTCCCCCTGGAAGCTCCCTCGTG
CGCTCTCCTGTTCCGACCCTGCCGCTTACCGGATACCTGTCCGCCTTTCTCCCTTCGGGAAGCGTGGCGC
TTTCTCATAGCTCACGCTGTAGGTATCTCAGTTCGGTGTAGGTCGTTCGCTCCAAGCTGGGCTGTGTGCA
CGAACCCCCCGTTCAGCCCGACCGCTGCGCCTTATCCGGTAACTATCGTCTTGAGTCCAACCCGCTAAGA
CACGACTTATCGCCACTGGCAGCAGCCACTGGTAACAGGATTAGCAGAGCGAGGTATGTAGGCGGTGCTA
CAGAGTTCTTGAAGTGGTGGCCTAACTACGGCTACACTAGAAGAACAGTATTTGGTATCTGCGCTCTGCT
GAAGCCAGTTACCTTCGGAAAAAGAGTTGGTAGCTCTTGATCCGGCAAACAAACCACCGCTGGTAGCGGT
GGTTTTTTTGTTTGCAAGCAGCAGATTACGCGCAGAAAAAAAGGATCTCAAGAAGATCCTTTGATCTTTT
CTACGGGGTCTGACGCTCAGTGGAACGAAAACTCACAGATCCGGGATTTTGGTCATGAGATTATCAAAAA
GGATCTTCACCTAGATCCTTTTAAATTAAAAATGAAGTTTTAAATCAATCTAAAGTATATATGAGTAAAC
TTGGTCTGACAGTTACCAATGCTTAATCAGTGAGGCACCTATCTCAGCGATCTGTCTATTTCGTTCATCC
ATAGTTGCCTGACTCCCCGTCGTGTAGATAACTACGATACGGGAGGGCTTACCATCTGGCCCCAGTGCTG
CAATGATACCGCGAGACCCACGCTCACCGGCTCCAGATTTATCAGCAATAAACCAGCCAGCCGGAAGGGC
CGAGCGCAGAAGTGGTCCTGCAACTTTATCCGCCTCCATCCAGTCTATTAATTGTTGCCGGGAAGCTAGA
GTAAGTAGTTCGCCAGTTAATAGTTTGCGCAACGTTGTTGCCATTGCTACAGGCATCGTGGTGTCACGCT
CGTCGTTTGGTATGGCTTCATTCAGCTCCGGTTCCCAACGATCAAGGCGAGTTACATGATCCCCCATGTT
GTGCAAAAAAGCGGTTAGCTCCTTCGGTCCTCCGATCGTTGTCAGAAGTAAGTTGGCCGCAGTGTTATCA
CTCATGGTTATGGCAGCACTGCATAATTCTCTTACTGTCATGCCATCCGTAAGATGCTTTTCTGTGACTG
GTGAGTACTCAACCAAGTCATTCTGAGAATAGTGTATGCGGCGACCGAGTTGCTCTTGCCCGGCGTCAAT
ACGGGATAATACCGCGCCACATAGCAGAACTTTAAAAGTGCTCATCATTGGAAAACGTTCTTCGGGGCGA
AAACTCTCAAGGATCTTACCGCTGTTGAGATCCAGTTCGATGTAACCCACTCGTGCACCCAACTGATCTT
CAGCATCTTTTACTTTCACCAGCGTTTCTGGGTGAGCAAAAACAGGAAGGCAAAATGCCGCAAAAAAGGG
AATAAGGGCGACACGGAAATGTTGAATACTCATACTCTTCCTTTTTCAATATTATTGAAGCATTTATCAG
GGTTATTGTCTCATGAGCGGATACATATTTGAATGTATTTAGAAAAATAAACAAATAGGGGTTCCGCGCA
CATTTCCCCGAAAAGT
Features (pLannotate 1.2.2; 5 found; start..end, strand, type, name):
     26..44      +  promoter       T7 promoter: promoter for bacteriophage T7 RNA polymerase
    108..155     +  terminator     T7 terminator: transcription terminator for bacteriophage T7 RNA polymerase
    373..961     -  rep_origin     ori: high-copy-number ColE1/pMB1/pBR322/pUC origin of replication
   1133..1993    -  CDS            AmpR: β-lactamase; bla; confers resistance to ampicillin, carbenicillin, and related antibiotics
   1994..2098    -  promoter       AmpR promoter: bla
