[The description below was written by a language model from this plasmid's Addgene catalogue record and pLannotate feature annotations shown in this document.]
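Description:
pNP1 Aqua trigger is a small (about 2.1 kb) bacterial expression plasmid built on the pNP1 backbone, a minimal cloning vector attributed to New England Biolabs. It is maintained in E. coli through a high-copy ColE1/pUC-type origin of replication and selected with ampicillin via the β-lactamase (AmpR) gene, which is driven by its own bla promoter. Apart from these propagation elements, the annotated sequence contains only a compact T7 transcription unit, so the plasmid is essentially a template for making one short RNA.

The payload is a 63 bp insert named toehold trigger 8, introduced by Gibson cloning between a T7 promoter and a T7 terminator. No coding sequence, tag or reporter is annotated in this cassette, which fits its role: the transcript is a non-coding trigger RNA rather than a protein-coding message. In the toehold switch system, a switch RNA sequesters the ribosome binding site and start codon of a downstream reporter within a hairpin. A cognate trigger RNA binds the exposed single-stranded toehold and unwinds the hairpin by strand displacement, which allows translation. This plasmid supplies the trigger that matches the companion pNP1 Aqua toehold switch construct, so output from that switch should appear only when both are transcribed together by T7 RNA polymerase. The switch plasmid and its reporter are not part of this record. The trigger design derives from earlier published work on de novo designed toehold switches, and the plasmid was deposited in connection with a modular synthetic biology education kit, where it serves to demonstrate RNA-based gene regulation.
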