Addgene plasmid #107360: pNP1 Aqua trigger
Purpose: Trigger sequence for pNP1 Aqua toehold switch
Depositing lab: James Collins. Depositing organization: Massachusetts Institute of Technology. Publication: BioBits Explorer: A modular synthetic biology education kit. Huang A, Nguyen PQ, Stark JC, Takahashi MK, Donghia N, Ferrante T, Dy AJ, Hsu KJ, Dubner RS, Pardee K, Jewett MC, Collins JJ. Sci Adv. 2018 Aug 1;4(8):eaat5105. doi: 10.1126/sciadv.aat5105. eCollection 2018 Aug. PubMed 30083608.
Backbone
  Vector backbone: pNP1
  Backbone manufacturer: New England Biolabs (cloning vector)
  Backbone size w/o insert (bp): 2053
  Total vector size (bp): 2116
  Vector type: Bacterial Expression
Growth in bacteria
  Bacterial resistance: Ampicillin, 100 μg/mL
  Growth temperature: 37°C
  Growth strain: DH5alpha
  Copy number: High Copy
Gene/Insert
  Gene/Insert name: toehold trigger 8
  Insert size (bp): 63
  Promoter: T7
  Cloning method: Gibson Cloning
  Sequencing primers: 5′ CCCGCGAAATTAATACGACTCACTATAGG; 3′ AGTGCCAAGCTTCCGGATATAGTTC
Resource information
  A portion of this plasmid was derived from a plasmid made by: Green, A.A., Silver, P.A., Collins, J.J., and Yin, P. (2014). Toehold switches: de-novo-designed regulators of gene expression. Cell 159, 925–939.
Terms and licenses: Academic/Nonprofit Terms; Industry Terms: Not Available to Industry
How to cite: pNP1 Aqua trigger was a gift from James Collins (Addgene plasmid # 107360 ; http://n2t.net/addgene:107360 ; RRID:Addgene_107360)
